>Addgene plasmid #183579 | pKDR-TetOn.4 | addgene full sequence | sequence record 365492 | Addgene NGS Result
CACATTTCCCCGAAAAGTGCCACCTGGTCGTCGACTGGCCGCGAATCGATATGTCGAGTTTACTCCCTAT
CAGTGATAGAGAACGTATGTCGAGTTTACTCCCTATCAGTGATAGAGAACGATGTCGAGTTTACTCCCTA
TCAGTGATAGAGAACGTATGTCGAGTTTACTCCCTATCAGTGATAGAGAACGTATGTCGAGTTTACTCCC
TATCAGTGATAGAGAACGTATGTCGAGTTTATCCCTATCAGTGATAGAGAACGTATGTCGAGTTTACTCC
CTATCAGTGATAGAGAACGTATGTCGAGGTAGGCGTGTACGGTGGGAGGCCTATATAAGCAGAGCTCGTT
TAGTGAACCGTCAGATCGCCTGGAGAAACCGGTCGGCCGCAGCCCTATACTGGGCTGCGGCCGCCACCAT
GGTGAGCAAGGGCGAGGAGCTGTTCACCGGGGTGGTGCCCATCCTGGTCGAGCTGGACGGCGACGTAAAC
GGCCACAAGTTCAGCGTCCGCGGCGAGGGCGAGGGCGATGCCACCAACGGCAAGCTGACCCTGAAGTTCA
TCTGCACCACCGGCAAGCTGCCCGTGCCCTGGCCCACCCTCGTGACCACCTTCGGCTACGGCGTGGCCTG
CTTCAGCCGCTACCCCGACCACATGAAGCAGCACGACTTCTTCAAGTCCGCCATGCCCGAAGGCTACGTC
CAGGAGCGCACCATCTCTTTCAAGGACGACGGTACCTACAAGACCCGCGCCGAGGTGAAGTTCGAGGGCG
ACACCCTGGTGAACCGCATCGAGCTGAAGGGCATCGACTTCAAGGAGGACGGCAACATCCTGGGGCACAA
GCTGGAGTACAACTTCAACAGCCACTACGTCTATATCACGGCCGACAAGCAGAAGAACTGCATCAAGGCT
AACTTCAAGATCCGCCACAACGTTGAGGACGGCAGCGTGCAGCTCGCCGACCACTACCAGCAGAACACCC
CCATCGGCGACGGCCCCGTGCTGCTGCCCGACAACCACTACCTGAGCCATCAGTCCAAGCTGAGCAAAGA
CCCCAACGAGAAGCGCGATCACATGGTCCTGCTGGAGTTCGTGACCGCCGCCGGGATTACACATGGCATG
GACGAGCTGTACAAGTAGCCTGCAGGGTCACCTAAATAATTCCGCCCCCCCCTCTCCCTCCCCCCCCCCT
AACGTTACTGGCCGAAGCCGCTTGGAATAAGGCCGGTGTGCGTTTGTCTATATGTTATTTTCCACCATAT
TGCCGTCTTTTGGCAATGTGAGGGCCCGGAAACCTGGCCCTGTCTTCTTGACGAGCATTCCTAGGGGTCT
TTCCCCTCTCGCCAAAGGAATGCAAGGTCTGTTGAATGTCGTGAAGGAAGCAGTTCCTCTGGAAGCTTCT
TGAAGACAAACAACGTCTGTAGCGACCCTTTGCAGGCAGCGGAACCCCCCACCTGGCGACAGGTGCCTCT
GCGGCCAAAAGCCACGTGTATAAGATACACCTGCAAAGGCGGCACAACCCCAGTGCCACGTTGTGAGTTG
GATAGTTGTGGAAAGAGTCAAATGGCTCTCCTCAAGCGTATTCAACAAGGGGCTGAAGGATGCCCAGAAG
GTACCCCATTGTATGGGATCTGATCTGGGGCCTCGGTGCACATGCTTTACATGTGTTTAGTCGAGGTTAA
AAAAACGTCTAGGCCCCCCGAACCACGGGGACGTGGTTTTCCTTTGAAAAACACGATGATAATATGGCCA
CAACCATGGGCTGCACCGTGAGCGCCGAGGACAAGGCGGCGGCCGAGCGCGGCTCTGGTTCCGGCACTAG
TGTGAGTAAAGGAGAGGCCGTTATAAAAGAGTTCATGCGGTTCAAGGTACACATGGAGGGATCAATGAAC
GGACACGAGTTCGAAATCGAAGGGGAAGGAGAGGGCAGGCCCTATGAGGGTACTCAGACCGCCAAACTCA
AAGTGACAAAGGGAGGCCCTTTGCCTTTCTCTTGGGACATCTTGTCACCACAATTTATGTATGGCTCCCG
AGCATTTATAAAACACCCAGCAGACATACCCGATTACTACAAGCAGTCTTTCCCAGAAGGTTTTAAATGG
GAAAGGGTCATGAACTTTGAGGATGGTGGTGCTGTGACGGTGACGCAGGATACTTCTTTGGAGGACGGAA
CACTCATCTACAAGGTAAAGCTCAGGGGCACGAACTTCCCGCCGGACGGACCAGTCATGCAGAAAAAGAC
TATGGGATGGGAGGCTTCCACCGAACGGTTGTATCCCGAGGACGGTGTTTTGAAGGGAGATATAAAAATG
GCTCTTCGGCTGAAAGATGGAGGCAGATACTTGGCAGATTTTAAGACCACGTATAAGGCAAAAAAACCAG
TGCAAATGCCGGGAGCATATAACGTTGACCGCAAACTGGACATCACCTCACATAACGAGGATTATACAGT
AGTAGAACAGTACGAAAGAAGCGAAGGGAGGCACAGCACCGGGGGTATGGATGAGCTGTATAAGTGATAG
GCATGCTGTTTGAATGAGGCTTCAGTACTTTACAGAATCGTTGCCTGCACATCTTGGAAACACTTGCTGG
GATTACTTCGACTTCTTAACCCAACAGAAGGCTCGAGAAGGTATATTGCTGTTGACAGTGAGCGCACTCT
TTCTAGGAGGTTGTGATAGTGAAGCCACAGATGTATCACAACCTCCTAGAAAGAGTATGCCTACTGCCTC
GGACTTCAAGGGGCTAGAATTCGAGCAATTATCTTGTTTACTAAAACTGAATACCTTGCTATCTCTTTGA
TACATTTTTACAAAGCTGAATTAAAATGGTATAAATTAAATCACTTTTTTCAATTGACGCGTCATGCTCC
GGGGTTGGGGTTGCGCCTTTTCCAAGGCAGCCCTGGGTTTGCGCAGGGACGCGGCTGCTCTGGGCGTGGT
TCCGGGAAACGCAGCGGCGCCGACCCTGGGTCTCGCACATTCTTCACGTCCGTTCGCAGCGTCACCCGGA
TCTTCGCCGCTACCCTTGTGGGCCCCCCGGCGACGCTTCCTGCTCCGCCCCTAAGTCGGGAAGGTTCCTT
GCGGTTCGCGGCGTGCCGGACGTGACAAACGGAAGCCGCACGTCTCACTAGTACCCTCGCAGACGGACAG
CGCCAGGGAGCAATGGCAGCGCGCCGACCGCGATGGGCTGTGGCCAATAGCGGCTGCTCAGCAGGGCGCG
CCGAGAGCAGCGGCCGGGAAGGGGCGGTGCGGGAGGCGGGGTGTGGGGCGGTAGTGTGGGCCCTGTTCCT
GCCCGCGCGGTGTTCCGCATTCTGCAAGCCTCCGGAGCGCACGTCGGCAGTCGGCTCCCTCGTTGACCGA
ATCACCGACCTCTCTCCCCAGCAATTCACCATGTCTAGACTGGACAAGAGCAAAGTCATAAACGGAGCTC
TGGAATTACTCAATGGTGTCGGTATCGAAGGCCTGACGACAAGGAAACTCGCTCAAAAGCTGGGAGTTGA
GCAGCCTACCCTGTACTGGCACGTGAAGAACAAGCGGGCCCTGCTCGATGCCCTGCCAATCGAGATGCTG
GACAGGCATCATACCCACTTCTGCCCCCTGGAAGGCGAGTCATGGCAAGACTTTCTGCGGAACAACGCCA
AGTCATACCGCTGTGCTCTCCTCTCACATCGCGACGGGGCTAAAGTGCATCTCGGCACCCGCCCAACAGA
GAAACAGTACGAAACCCTGGAAAATCAGCTCGCGTTCCTGTGTCAGCAAGGCTTCTCCCTGGAGAACGCA
CTGTACGCTCTGTCCGCCGTGGGCCACTTTACACTGGGCTGCGTATTGGAGGAACAGGAGCATCAAGTAG
CAAAAGAGGAAAGAGAGACACCTACCACCGATTCTATGCCCCCACTTCTGAGACAAGCAATTGAGCTGTT
CGACCGGCAGGGAGCCGAACCTGCCTTCCTTTTCGGCCTGGAACTAATCATATGTGGCCTGGAGAAACAG
CTAAAGTGCGAAAGCGGCGGGCCGACCGACGCCCTTGACGATTTTGACTTAGACATGCTCCCAGCCGATG
CCCTTGACGACTTTGACCTTGATATGCTGCCTGCTGACGCTCTTGACGATTTTGACCTTGACATGCTCCC
CGGGTAACTAAGTAAGGATCGATCCAAGGTACCTTGAGCATCTGACTTCTGGCTAATAAAGGAAATTTAT
TTTCATTGCAATAGTGTGTTGGAATTTTTTGTGTCTCTCACTCGGAAGGACATATGGGAGGGCAAATCAT
TTAAAACATCAGAATGAGTATTTGGTTTAGAGTTTGGCAACATATGCCCATATGCTGGCTGCCATGAACA
AAGGTTGGCTATAAAGAGGTCATCAGTATATGAAACAGCCCCCTGCTGTCCATTCCTTATTCCATAGAAA
AGCCTTGACTTGAGGTTAGATTTTTTTTATATTTTGTTTTGTGTTATTTTTTTCTTTAACATCCCTAAAA
TTTTCCTTACATGTTTTACTAGCCAGATTTTTCCTCCTCTCCTGACTACTCCCAGTCATAGCTGTCCCTC
TTCTCTTATGGAGATCCCTCGACCTGCAGCCCAAGCTTGGCGTAATCATGGTCATAGCTGTTTCCTGTGT
GAAATTGTTATCCGCTCACAATTCCACACAACATACGAGCCGGAAGCATAAAGTGTAAAGCCTGGGGTGC
CTAATGAGTGAGCTAACTCACATTAATTGCGTTGCGCTCACTGCCCGCTTTCCAGTCGGGAAACCTGTCG
TGCCAGCGGATCCGCATCTCAATTAGTCAGCAACCATAGTCCCGCCCCTAACTCCGCCCATCCCGCCCCT
AACTCCGCCCAGTTCCGCCCATTCTCCGCCCCATGGCTGACTAATTTTTTTTATTTATGCAGAGGCCGAG
GCCGCCTCGGCCTCTGAGCTATTCCAGAAGTAGTGAGGAGGCTTTTTTGGAGGCCTAGGCTTTTGCAAAA
AGCTAACTTGTTTATTGCAGCTTATAATGGTTACAAATAAAGCAATAGCATCACAAATTTCACAAATAAA
GCATTTTTTTCACTGCATTCTAGTTGTGGTTTGTCCAAACTCATCAATGTATCTTATCATGTCTGGATCC
GCTGCATTAATGAATCGGCCAACGCGCGGGGAGAGGCGGTTTGCGTATTGGGCGCTCTTCCGCTTCCTCG
CTCACTGACTCGCTGCGCTCGGTCGTTCGGCTGCGGCGAGCGGTATCAGCTCACTCAAAGGCGGTAATAC
GGTTATCCACAGAATCAGGGGATAACGCAGGAAAGAACATGTGAGCAAAAGGCCAGCAAAAGGCCAGGAA
CCGTAAAAAGGCCGCGTTGCTGGCGTTTTTCCATAGGCTCCGCCCCCCTGACGAGCATCACAAAAATCGA
CGCTCAAGTCAGAGGTGGCGAAACCCGACAGGACTATAAAGATACCAGGCGTTTCCCCCTGGAAGCTCCC
TCGTGCGCTCTCCTGTTCCGACCCTGCCGCTTACCGGATACCTGTCCGCCTTTCTCCCTTCGGGAAGCGT
GGCGCTTTCTCATAGCTCACGCTGTAGGTATCTCAGTTCGGTGTAGGTCGTTCGCTCCAAGCTGGGCTGT
GTGCACGAACCCCCCGTTCAGCCCGACCGCTGCGCCTTATCCGGTAACTATCGTCTTGAGTCCAACCCGG
TAAGACACGACTTATCGCCACTGGCAGCAGCCACTGGTAACAGGATTAGCAGAGCGAGGTATGTAGGCGG
TGCTACAGAGTTCTTGAAGTGGTGGCCTAACTACGGCTACACTAGAAGAACAGTATTTGGTATCTGCGCT
CTGCTGAAGCCAGTTACCTTCGGAAAAAGAGTTGGTAGCTCTTGATCCGGCAAACAAACCACCGCTGGTA
GCGGTGGTTTTTTTGTTTGCAAGCAGCAGATTACGCGCAGAAAAAAAGGATCTCAAGAAGATCCTTTGAT
CTTTTCTACGGGGTCTGACGCTCAGTGGAACGAAAACTCACGTTAAGGGATTTTGGTCATGAGATTATCA
AAAAGGATCTTCACCTAGATCCTTTTAAATTAAAAATGAAGTTTTAAATCAATCTAAAGTATATATGAGT
AAACTTGGTCTGACAGTTACCAATGCTTAATCAGTGAGGCACCTATCTCAGCGATCTGTCTATTTCGTTC
ATCCATAGTTGCCTGACTCCCCGTCGTGTAGATAACTACGATACGGGAGGGCTTACCATCTGGCCCCAGT
GCTGCAATGATACCGCGAGACCCACGCTCACCGGCTCCAGATTTATCAGCAATAAACCAGCCAGCCGGAA
GGGCCGAGCGCAGAAGTGGTCCTGCAACTTTATCCGCCTCCATCCAGTCTATTAATTGTTGCCGGGAAGC
TAGAGTAAGTAGTTCGCCAGTTAATAGTTTGCGCAACGTTGTTGCCATTGCTACAGGCATCGTGGTGTCA
CGCTCGTCGTTTGGTATGGCTTCATTCAGCTCCGGTTCCCAACGATCAAGGCGAGTTACATGATCCCCCA
TGTTGTGCAAAAAAGCGGTTAGCTCCTTCGGTCCTCCGATCGTTGTCAGAAGTAAGTTGGCCGCAGTGTT
ATCACTCATGGTTATGGCAGCACTGCATAATTCTCTTACTGTCATGCCATCCGTAAGATGCTTTTCTGTG
ACTGGTGAGTACTCAACCAAGTCATTCTGAGAATAGTGTATGCGGCGACCGAGTTGCTCTTGCCCGGCGT
CAATACGGGATAATACCGCGCCACATAGCAGAACTTTAAAAGTGCTCATCATTGGAAAACGTTCTTCGGG
GCGAAAACTCTCAAGGATCTTACCGCTGTTGAGATCCAGTTCGATGTAACCCACTCGTGCACCCAACTGA
TCTTCAGCATCTTTTACTTTCACCAGCGTTTCTGGGTGAGCAAAAACAGGAAGGCAAAATGCCGCAAAAA
AGGGAATAAGGGCGACACGGAAATGTTGAATACTCATACTCTTCCTTTTTCAATATTATTGAAGCATTTA
TCAGGGTTATTGTCTCATGAGCGGATACATATTTGAATGTATTTAGAAAAATAAACAAATAGGGGTTCCG
CG
Features (pLannotate 1.2.2; 20 found; start..end, strand, type, name):
     56..370     +  promoter       tight TRE promoter: Tet-responsive promoter PTight, consisting of seven tet operator sequences followed by the minimal CMV promoter
    419..1135    +  CDS            mClover3: mClover3 is a basic (constitutively fluorescent) green/yellow fluorescent protein published in 2016, derived from Aequorea victoria. It is reported to be a rapidly-maturing monomer with high acid sensitivity.
   1280..1742    +  misc_feature   IRES: internal ribosome entry site (IRES) of the encephalomyocarditis virus (EMCV)
   1822..2514    +  CDS            mScarlet-I: mScarlet-I is a basic (constitutively fluorescent) red fluorescent protein published in 2016, derived from synthetic construct. It is reported to be a rapidly-maturing monomer with moderate acid sensitivity.
   2721..2847    +  ncRNA          3' miR-30a: sequence downstream of the 71-nt precursor of the human miR-30a microRNA (Zeng et al., 2002) miRNA
   2871..3381    +  promoter       hPGK promoter: human phosphoglycerate kinase 1 promoter
   3391..4088    +  CDS            rtTA3 (fragment): reverse tetracycline transactivator 3 activates expression from Tet-responsive promoters in the presence of doxycycline
   4018..4128    +  CDS            VP48: 3 tandem repeats of the minimal activation domain of herpes simplex virus VP16 (Cheng et al., 2013)
   4185..4240    +  polyA_signal   β-globin poly(A) signal: rabbit β-globin polyadenylation signal (Gil and Proudfoot, 1987)
   4625..4641    -  protein_bind   lac operator: The lac repressor binds to the lac operator to inhibit transcription in E. coli. This inhibition can be relieved by adding lactose or isopropyl-β-D-thiogalactopyranoside (IPTG). lac repressor encoded by lacI
   4649..4679    -  promoter       lac promoter: promoter for the E. coli lac operon
   4694..4715    -  protein_bind   CAP binding site: CAP binding activates transcription in the presence of cAMP. E. coli catabolite activator protein
   4728..4767    -  CDS            lacI (fragment): lac repressor; lacI; The lac repressor binds to the lac operator to inhibit transcription in E. coli. This inhibition can be relieved by adding lactose or isopropyl-β-D-thiogalactopyranoside (IPTG).
   4774..4796    +  promoter       SV40 promoter (fragment): SV40 enhancer and early promoter
   4820..4955    +  rep_origin     SV40 ori: SV40 origin of replication
   4975..5109    +  polyA_signal   SV40 poly(A) signal: SV40 polyadenylation signal
   5111..5165    -  CDS            lacI (fragment): lac repressor; lacI; The lac repressor binds to the lac operator to inhibit transcription in E. coli. This inhibition can be relieved by adding lactose or isopropyl-β-D-thiogalactopyranoside (IPTG).
   5348..5936    -  rep_origin     ori: high-copy-number ColE1/pMB1/pBR322/pUC origin of replication
   6107..6967    -  CDS            AmpR: β-lactamase; bla; confers resistance to ampicillin, carbenicillin, and related antibiotics
   6968..7072    -  promoter       AmpR promoter: bla
