[The description below was written by a language model from this plasmid's Addgene catalogue record and pLannotate feature annotations shown in this document.]
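Description:
pKDR-TetOn.4 is a 7,072-nt mammalian expression plasmid built on the pKDR (knockdown-replacement) backbone. It belongs to a series designed to titrate the level of an expressed protein so that it matches the endogenous level. It is propagated in E. coli as a high-copy plasmid through a ColE1/pUC-type origin and selected with ampicillin via the β-lactamase gene. Remnants of lac regulatory elements, an SV40 origin and an SV40 polyadenylation signal are also annotated in the backbone.

The main expression unit is driven by a tight TRE (PTight) promoter, which consists of seven tet operators upstream of a minimal CMV promoter. The catalogued insert, "Attenuator Sequence 4", was introduced by Gibson cloning. It is not annotated as a separate feature, but the purpose and associated publication title indicate a 5' UTR secondary structure that reduces translation; its likely location is the short gap between the promoter and the first coding sequence, though the record does not state this. Downstream lie mClover3, an EMCV IRES and mScarlet-I, so a single transcript encodes a green reporter subject to the attenuator and a red reporter translated independently through the IRES. This arrangement presumably lets the red signal serve as an internal reference. A 3' miR-30a flanking sequence follows, consistent with a microRNA-based knockdown scaffold in the same transcript; no 5' flank or hairpin target is annotated.

A separate human PGK promoter drives rtTA3 (with its VP16-derived activation repeats), terminated by a rabbit β-globin poly(A) signal. The plasmid therefore supplies its own doxycycline-dependent transactivator. Inducer dose combined with the attenuator provides graded control of protein output.
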