Addgene plasmid #183579: pKDR-TetOn.4
Purpose: One in a series of plasmids to titrate levels of expressed protein to levels of endogenous protein (attenuated Tet-On promoter, Fig 3)
Depositing lab: Erik Dent. Publication: A Single Transcript Knockdown-Replacement Strategy Employing 5' UTR Secondary Structures to Precisely Titrate Rescue Protein Translation. Millette MM, Holland ED, Tenpas TJ, Dent EW. Front Genome Ed. 2022 Mar 28;4:803375. doi: 10.3389/fgeed.2022.803375. eCollection 2022. PubMed 35419562.
Backbone
  Vector backbone: pKDR
  Vector type: Mammalian Expression
Growth in bacteria
  Bacterial resistance: Ampicillin, 100 μg/mL
  Growth temperature: 37°C
  Growth strain: DH5alpha
  Copy number: High Copy
Gene/Insert
  Gene/Insert name: Attenuator Sequence 4
  Species: Other
  Promoter: Tet-On
  Cloning method: Gibson Cloning
Terms and licenses: Academic/Nonprofit Terms; Industry Terms: Not Available to Industry
How to cite: pKDR-TetOn.4 was a gift from Erik Dent (Addgene plasmid # 183579 ; http://n2t.net/addgene:183579 ; RRID:Addgene_183579)
